>Addgene plasmid #157794 | pETduet+sfGFP-TetR | addgene full sequence | sequence record 307840 | Addgene NGS Result
GCGCCAGCAACCGCACCTGTGGCGCCGGTGATGCCGGCCACGATGCGTCCGGCGTAGAGGATCGAGATCG
ATCTCGATCCCGCGAAATTAATACGACTCACTATAGGGGAATTGTGAGCGGATAACAATTCCCCTCTAGA
AATAATTTTGTTTAACTTTAAGAAGGAGATATACCATGGGACATCACCATCATCACCACCATCATCACGA
AAACCTGTATTTTCAGGGATCCATGAGTAAAGGAGAAGAACTTTTCACTGGAGTTGTCCCAATTCTTGTT
GAATTAGATGGTGATGTTAATGGGCACAAATTTTCTGTCCGTGGAGAGGGTGAAGGTGATGCAACAAACG
GAAAACTTACCCTTAAATTTATTTGCACTACTGGAAAACTACCTGTTCCATGGCCAACACTTGTCACTAC
TTTAACTTATGGTGTTCAATGCTTTTCAAGATACCCAGATCATATGAAACAGCATGACTTTTTCAAGAGT
GCCATGCCCGAAGGTTATGTACAGGAAAGAACTATATCTTTCAAAGATGACGGGACCTACAAGACACGTG
CTGAAGTCAAGTTTGAAGGTGATACCCTTGTTAATAGAATCGAGTTAAAAGGTATTGATTTTAAAGAAGA
TGGAAACATTCTTGGACACAAATTGGAATACAACTTTAACTCACACAATGTATACATCACGGCAGACAAA
CAAAAGAATGGAATCAAAGCTAACTTCAAAATTAGACACAACGTTGAAGATGGAAGCGTTCAACTAGCAG
ACCATTATCAACAAAATACTCCAATTGGCGATGGCCCTGTCCTTTTACCAGACAACCATTACCTGTCCAC
ACAATCTGTCCTTTCGAAAGATCCCAACGAAAAGAGAGACCACATGGTCCTTCTTGAGTTTGTAACAGCT
GCTGGGATTACACATGGCATGGATGAACTATACAAAGGCGGGTCCGGTGGAAGTGGCGGGTCCGCACGGC
TGAACAGAGAATCGGTTATTGATGCGGCACTGGAACTGCTGAATGAGACAGGGATTGACGGGCTGACGAC
CCGCAAGCTGGCGCAGAAGCTGGGAATAGAACAGCCGACACTTTACTGGCATGTGAAAAATAAACGGGCG
TTACTGGATGCGCTGGCGGTGGAGATCTTGGCGCGTCATCATGATTATTCACTGCCTGCGGCGGGGGAAT
CTTGGCAGTCATTTCTGCGCAATAATGCAATGAGTTTCCGCCGGGCGCTGCTGCGTTACCGTGACGGGGC
AAAAGTGCACCTCGGCACCCGCCCTGATGAAAAACAGTATGATACGGTGGAAACCCAGTTACGCTTTATG
ACAGAAAACGGCTTTTCACTGCGCGACGGGTTATATGCGATTTCAGCGGTCAGTCATTTTACCCTTGGTG
CCGTACTGGAGCAGCAGGAGCATACTGCCGCCCTGACCGACCGCCCTGCAGCACCGGACGAAAACCTGCC
GCCGCTATTGCGGGAAGCGCTGCAGATTATGGACAGTGATGATGGTGAGCAGGCCTTTCTGCATGGCCTG
GAGAGCCTGATCCGGGGGTTTGAGGTGCAGCTTACGGCACTGTTGCAAATAGTCGGTGGTGATAAACTTA
TCATCCCCTTTTGCTGATAAGCGGCCGCATAATGCTTAAGTCGAACAGAAAGTAATCGTATTGTACACGG
CCGCATAATCGAAATTAATACGACTCACTATAGGGGAATTGTGAGCGGATAACAATTCCCCATCTTAGTA
TATTAGTTAAGTATAAGAAGGAGATATACATAGTTCATATGGACCCCTTGGCAGTGTCAGCAGCTTCAGT
AGTGTCAATGTCCAATGACGTTTTGAAACCAGAGACGCCCAAGGGGCCAATCATAATCAGTAAAAACCCA
TCAAATGGTATTTTCTATGGTCCCTCCTTCACTAAACGAGAGTCTCTCAATGCTCGAATGTTTCTGAAAT
ACTATGGTGCACACAAATTTTTAGACACTTACCTCCCCGAGGATTTGAACTCGTTATACATTTACTATCT
TATCAAGTTGCTAGGCTTTGAAGTTAAAGATCAAGCGCTTATCGGCACCATCAACAGTATTGTCCATATC
AACTCGCAAGAGCGTGTTCAAGATTTGGGAAGTGCAATATCTGTCACAAATGTTGAAGACCCATTGGCAA
AAAAGCAAACAGTTCGTCTAATCAAAGATTTGCAAAGAGCAATTAACAAAGTTCTATGTACAAGATTAAG
ATTATCCAATTTTTTCACTATTGATCATTTTATTCGAAAATTACATACCGCTAGAAAAATTTTGGTCCTG
ACTGGTGCAGGTGTTTCAACTTCATTAGGCATCCCGGACTTCAGATCTTCTGAGGGGTTCTATTCAAAGA
TCAAACATTTGGGGCTCGATGATCCCCAAGACGTTTTCAATTACAATATATTTATGCACGACCCCTCTGT
TTTCTATAATATTGCCAATATGGTTTTACCTCCAGAAAAAATTTATTCTCCATTGCATAGTTTCATTAAG
ATGCTACAAATGAAAGGGAAATTATTGAGAAATTATACTCAAAACATTGATAATTTGGAATCTTATGCGG
GAATAAGCACAGATAAACTGGTGCAGTGCCATGGCTCTTTTGCTACTGCCACCTGCGTTACCTGCCATTG
GAACCTACCCGGTGAGAGGATATTTAATAAAATTAGAAACCTCGAACTTCCACTATGCCCGTACTGTTAC
AAAAAAAGAAGAGAATATTTCCCAGAGGGATATAATAATAAAGTAGGTGTTGCTGCATCACAGGGTTCAA
TGTCGGAAAGGCCTCCATATATCCTTAACTCATATGGCGTTCTCAAACCAGATATCACATTCTTTGGCGA
AGCACTGCCAAATAAATTTCATAAGAGCATTCGCGAAGATATCTTAGAATGTGATTTGTTGATTTGCATT
GGGACAAGTTTAAAAGTAGCGCCAGTGTCTGAAATCGTAAACATGGTTCCTTCCCACGTTCCCCAAGTCC
TGATTAATCGTGATCCCGTCAAGCACGCAGAATTTGATTTATCTCTTTTGGGGTACTGTGATGACATTGC
AGCTATGGTAGCCCAAAAATGTGGCTGGACGATTCCGCATAAGAAATGGAACGATTTGAAGAACAAGAAC
TTTAAATGCCAAGAGAAGGATAAGGGCGTGTATGTCGTTACATCAGATGAACATCCCAAAACCCTCTAAT
GACTCGAGTCTGGTAAAGAAACCGCTGCTGCGAAATTTGAACGCCAGCACATGGACTCGTCTACTAGCGC
AGCTTAATTAACCTAGGCTGCTGCCACCGCTGAGCAATAACTAGCATAACCCCTTGGGGCCTCTAAACGG
GTCTTGAGGGGTTTTTTGCTGAAAGGAGGAACTATATCCGGATTGGCGAATGGG
[124 nt withheld, positions 3415-3538]
C
[91 nt withheld, positions 3540-3630]
A
[49 nt withheld, positions 3632-3680]
CCTTTGACGTTGGAGTCCACGTTCTTT
[37 nt withheld, positions 3708-3744]
ACCCTATCTCGGTCTATTCTTTTGATTTATAAGGGATTTTGCCGATTTCGGCCTATTGGTTAAAAAATGA
GCTGATTTAACAAAAATTTAACGCGAATTTTAACAAAATATTAACGTTTACAATTTCTGGCGGCACGATG
GCATGAGATTATCAAAAAGGATCTTCACCTAGATCCTTTTAAATTAAAAATGAAGTTTTAAATCAATCTA
AAGTATATATGAGTAAACTTGGTCTGACAGTTACCAATGCTTAATCAGTGAGGCACCTATCTCAGCGATC
TGTCTATTTCGTTCATCCATAGTTGCCTGACTCCCCGTCGTGTAGATAACTACGATACGGGAGGGCTTAC
CATCTGGCCCCAGTGCTGCAATGATACCGCGAGACCCACGCTCACCGGCTCCAGATTTATCAGCAATAAA
CCAGCCAGCCGGAAGGGCCGAGCGCAGAAGTGGTCCTGCAACTTTATCCGCCTCCATCCAGTCTATTAAT
TGTTGCCGGGAAGCTAGAGTAAGTAGTTCGCCAGTTAATAGTTTGCGCAACGTTGTTGCCATTGCTACAG
GCATCGTGGTGTCACGCTCGTCGTTTGGTATGGCTTCATTCAGCTCCGGTTCCCAACGATCAAGGCGAGT
TACATGATCCCCCATGTTGTGCAAAAAAGCGGTTAGCTCCTTCGGTCCTCCGATCGTTGTCAGAAGTAAG
TTGGCCGCAGTGTTATCACTCATGGTTATGGCAGCACTGCATAATTCTCTTACTGTCATGCCATCCGTAA
GATGCTTTTCTGTGACTGGTGAGTACTCAACCAAGTCATTCTGAGAATAGTGTATGCGGCGACCGAGTTG
CTCTTGCCCGGCGTCAATACGGGATAATACCGCGCCACATAGCAGAACTTTAAAAGTGCTCATCATTGGA
AAACGTTCTTCGGGGCGAAAACTCTCAAGGATCTTACCGCTGTTGAGATCCAGTTCGATGTAACCCACTC
GTGCACCCAACTGATCTTCAGCATCTTTTACTTTCACCAGCGTTTCTGGGTGAGCAAAAACAGGAAGGCA
AAATGCCGCAAAAAAGGGAATAAGGGCGACACGGAAATGTTGAATACTCATACTCTTCCTTTTTCAATCA
TGATTGAAGCATTTATCAGGGTTATTGTCTCATGAGCGGATACATATTTGAATGTATTTAGAAAAATAAA
CAAATAGGTCATGACCAAAATCCCTTAACGTGAGTTTTCGTTCCACTGAGCGTCAGACCCCGTAGAAAAG
ATCAAAGGATCTTCTTGAGATCCTTTTTTTCTGCGCGTAATCTGCTGCTTGCAAACAAAAAAACCACCGC
TACCAGCGGTGGTTTGTTTGCCGGATCAAGAGCTACCAACTCTTTTTCCGAAGGTAACTGGCTTCAGCAG
AGCGCAGATACCAAATACTGTCCTTCTAGTGTAGCCGTAGTTAGGCCACCACTTCAAGAACTCTGTAGCA
CCGCCTACATACCTCGCTCTGCTAATCCTGTTACCAGTGGCTGCTGCCAGTGGCGATAAGTCGTGTCTTA
CCGGGTTGGACTCAAGACGATAGTTACCGGATAAGGCGCAGCGGTCGGGCTGAACGGGGGGTTCGTGCAC
ACAGCCCAGCTTGGAGCGAACGACCTACACCGAACTGAGATACCTACAGCGTGAGCTATGAGAAAGCGCC
ACGCTTCCCGAAGGGAGAAAGGCGGACAGGTATCCGGTAAGCGGCAGGGTCGGAACAGGAGAGCGCACGA
GGGAGCTTCCAGGGGGAAACGCCTGGTATCTTTATAGTCCTGTCGGGTTTCGCCACCTCTGACTTGAGCG
TCGATTTTTGTGATGCTCGTCAGGGGGGCGGAGCCTATGGAAAAACGCCAGCAACGCGGCCTTTTTACGG
TTCCTGGCCTTTTGCTGGCCTTTTGCTCACATGTTCTTTCCTGCGTTATCCCCTGATTCTGTGGATAACC
GTATTACCGCCTTTGAGTGAGCTGATACCGCTCGCCGCAGCCGAACGACCGAGCGCAGCGAGTCAGTGAG
CGAGGAAGCGGAAGAGCGCCTGATGCGGTATTTTCTCCTTACGCATCTGTGCGGTATTTCACACCGCAAT
GGTGCACTCTCAGTACAATCTGCTCTGATGCCGCATAGTTAAGCCAGTATACACTCCGCTATCGCTACGT
GACTGGGTCATGGCTGCGCCCCGACACCCGCCAACACCCGCTGACGCGCCCTGACGGGCTTGTCTGCTCC
CGGCATCCGCTTACAGACAAGCTGTGACCGTCTCCGGGAGCTGCATGTGTCAGAGGTTTTCACCGTCATC
ACCGAAACGCGCGAGGCAGCTGCGGTAAAGCTCATCAGCGTGGTCGTGAAGCGATTCACAGATGTCTGCC
TGTTCATCCGCGTCCAGCTCGTTGAGTTTCTCCAGAAGCGTTAATGTCTGGCTTCTGATAAAGCGGGCCA
TGTTAAGGGCGGTTTTTTCCTGTTTGGTCACTGATGCCTCCGTGTAAGGGGGATTTCTGTTCATGGGGGT
AATGATACCGATGAAACGAGAGAGGATGCTCACGATACGGGTTACTGATGATGAACATGCCCGGTTACTG
GAACGTTGTGAGGGTAAACAACTGGCGGTATGGATGCGGCGGGACCAGAGAAAAATCACTCAGGGTCAAT
GCCAGCGCTTCGTTAATACAGATGTAGGTGTTCCACAGGGTAGCCAGCAGCATCCTGCGATGCAGATCCG
GAACATAATGGTGCAGGGCGCTGACTTCCGCGTTTCCAGACTTTACGAAACACGGAAACCGAAGACCATT
CATGTTGTTGCTCAGGTCGCAGACGTTTTGCAGCAGCAGTCGCTTCACGTTCGCTCGCGTATCGGTGATT
CATTCTGCTAACCAGTAAGGCAACCCCGCCAGCCTAGCCGGGTCCTCAACGACAGGAGCACGATCATGCT
AGTCATGCCCCGCGCCCACCGGAAGGAGCTGACTGGGTTGAAGGCTCTCAAGGGCATCGGTCGAGATCCC
GGTGCCTAATGAGTGAGCTAACTTACATTAATTGCGTTGCGCTCACTGCCCGCTTTCCAGTCGGGAAACC
TGTCGTGCCAGCTGCATTAATGAATCGGCCAACGCGCGGGGAGAGGCGGTTTGCGTATTGGGCGCCAGGG
TGGTTTTTCTTTTCACCAGTGAGACGGGCAACAGCTGATTGCCCTTCACCGCCTGGCCCTGAGAGAGTTG
CAGCAAGCGGTCCACGCTGGTTTGCCCCAGCAGGCGAAAATCCTGTTTGATGGTGGTTAACGGCGGGATA
TAACATGAGCTGTCTTCGGTATCGTCGTATCCCACTACCGAGATGTCCGCACCAACGCGCAGCCCGGACT
CGGTAATGGCGCGCATTGCGCCCAGCGCCATCTGATCGTTGGCAACCAGCATCGCAGTGGGAACGATGCC
CTCATTCAGCATTTGCATGGTTTGTTGAAAACCGGACATGGCACTCCAGTCGCCTTCCCGTTCCGCTATC
GGCTGAATTTGATTGCGAGTGAGATATTTATGCCAGCCAGCCAGACGCAGACGCGCCGAGACAGAACTTA
ATGGGCCCGCTAACAGCGCGATTTGCTGGTGACCCAATGCGACCAGATGCTCCACGCCCAGTCGCGTACC
GTCTTCATGGGAGAAAATAATACTGTTGATGGGTGTCTGGTCAGAGACATCAAGAAATAACGCCGGAACA
TTAGTGCAGGCAGCTTCCACAGCAATGGCATCCTGGTCATCCAGCGGATAGTTAATGATCAGCCCACTGA
CGCGTTGCGCGAGAAGATTGTGCACCGCCGCTTTACAGGCTTCGACGCCGCTTCGTTCTACCATCGACAC
CACCACGCTGGCACCCAGTTGATCGGCGCGAGATTTAATCGCCGCGACAATTTGCGACGGCGCGTGCAGG
GCCAGACTGGAGGTGGCAACGCCAATCAGCAACGACTGTTTGCCCGCCAGTTGTTGTGCCACGCGGTTGG
GAATGTAATTCAGCTCCGCCATCGCCGCTTCCACTTTTTCCCGCGTTTTCGCAGAAACGTGGCTGGCCTG
GTTCACCACGCGGGAAACGGTCTGATAAGAGACACCGGCATACTCTGCGACATCGTATAACGTTACTGGT
TTCACATTCACCACCCTGAATTGACTCTCTTCCGGGCGCTATCATGCCATACCGCGAAAGGTTTTGCGCC
ATTCGATGGTGTCCGGGATCTCGACGCTCTCCCTTATGCGACTCCTGCATTAGGAAGCAGCCCAGTAGTA
GGTTGAGGCCGTTGAGCACCGCCGCCGCAAGGAATGGTGCATGCAAGGAGATGGCGCCCAACAGTCCCCC
GGCCACGGGGCCTGCCACCATACCCACGCCGAAACAAGCGCTCATGAGCCCGAAGTGGCGAGCCCGATCT
TCCCCATCGGTGATGTCGGCGATATAG
Features (pLannotate 1.2.2; 24 found; start..end, strand, type, name):
     89..107     +  promoter       T7 promoter: promoter for bacteriophage T7 RNA polymerase
    108..132     +  protein_bind   lac operator: The lac repressor binds to the lac operator to inhibit transcription in E. coli. This inhibition can be relieved by adding lactose or isopropyl-β-D-thiogalactopyranoside (IPTG). lac repressor encoded by lacI
    147..169     +  RBS            RBS: efficient ribosome binding site from bacteriophage T7 gene 10 (Olins and Rangwala, 1989)
    209..228     +  CDS            TEV site (fragment): tobacco etch virus (TEV) protease recognition and cleavage site
    233..946     +  CDS            Superfolder GFP: Superfolder GFP is a basic (constitutively fluorescent) green fluorescent protein published in 2005, derived from Aequorea victoria. It is reported to be a very rapidly-maturing weak dimer.
    974..1624    +  CDS            tetR: TETR4_ECOLX - Experimental evidence at protein level: Swiss-Prot protein existence level 1. TetR is the repressor of the tetracycline resistance element; its N-terminal region forms a helix-turn-helix structure and binds DNA. Binding of tetracycline to TetR reduces the repressor affinity for the tetracycline resistance gene (tetA) promoter operator sites. From Escherichia coli.
   1696..1714    +  promoter       T7 promoter: promoter for bacteriophage T7 RNA polymerase
   1715..1739    +  protein_bind   lac operator: The lac repressor binds to the lac operator to inhibit transcription in E. coli. This inhibition can be relieved by adding lactose or isopropyl-β-D-thiogalactopyranoside (IPTG). lac repressor encoded by lacI
   1855..3216    +  CDS            SIR2 (fragment): SIR2_YEAST - Also known as MAR1. Experimental evidence at protein level: Swiss-Prot protein existence level 1. NAD-dependent deacetylase, which participates in a wide range of cellular events including chromosome silencing, chromosome segregation, DNA recombination and the determination of life span. Involved in transcriptional repression of the silent mating-type loci HML and HMR and telomeric silencing via its association with SIR3 and SIR4. Plays a central role in ribosomal DNA (rDNA) silencing via its association with the RENT complex, preventing hyperrecombination, and repressing transcri
   3235..3276    +  CDS            S-Tag (fragment): affinity and epitope tag derived from pancreatic ribonuclease A
   3306..3323    +  CDS            SET1 (fragment): solubility-enhancement tag derived from T7 phage gene 10B
   3331..3378    +  terminator     T7 terminator: transcription terminator for bacteriophage T7 RNA polymerase
   3415..3870    +  rep_origin     f1 ori (sequence partly withheld): f1 bacteriophage origin of replication; arrow indicates direction of (+) strand synthesis
   3985..4845    -  CDS            AmpR: β-lactamase; bla; confers resistance to ampicillin, carbenicillin, and related antibiotics
   4846..4938    -  promoter       AmpR promoter: bla
   5019..5607    +  rep_origin     ori: high-copy-number ColE1/pMB1/pBR322/pUC origin of replication
   5793..5932    -  misc_feature   bom: basis of mobility region from pBR322
   6034..6225    -  CDS            rop: Rop protein, which maintains plasmids at low copy number; rop
   6242..6622    +  CDS            YPB1_ECOLX: Protein predicted: Swiss-Prot protein existence level 4. From Escherichia coli.
   6684..6748    -  CDS            TcR (fragment): tetracycline efflux protein; tet; confers resistance to tetracycline
   6763..6784    -  protein_bind   CAP binding site: CAP binding activates transcription in the presence of cAMP. E. coli catabolite activator protein
   6797..7879    -  CDS            lacI: lac repressor; lacI; The lac repressor binds to the lac operator to inhibit transcription in E. coli. This inhibition can be relieved by adding lactose or isopropyl-β-D-thiogalactopyranoside (IPTG).
   7880..7957    -  promoter       lacI promoter: lacI
   7965..63      -  CDS            TcR (fragment) (across the origin): tetracycline efflux protein; tet; confers resistance to tetracycline
