[The description below was written by a language model from this plasmid's Addgene catalogue record and pLannotate feature annotations shown in this document.]
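Description:
pETduet+sfGFP-TetR is a bacterial expression plasmid built on the pETDuet backbone, a two-cassette T7 system for IPTG-inducible protein production in E. coli strains that supply T7 RNA polymerase. It is maintained through a ColE1/pBR322-type origin accompanied by the bom region and the rop gene, which keeps copy number low, consistent with the catalogue entry. Selection is by ampicillin through β-lactamase. An f1 origin is also present, and the plasmid carries its own lacI gene, whose repressor holds both T7 promoters off at their adjacent lac operators until induction. Short tetracycline-resistance fragments are backbone remnants rather than a functional marker.

The first cassette holds the named payload. A T7 promoter, lac operator and T7 gene 10 ribosome binding site drive an open reading frame in which a TEV protease site precedes superfolder GFP, followed by the E. coli tetracycline repressor TetR. The record lists an N-terminal His6 tag, which is not separately annotated but would sit upstream of the TEV site, allowing affinity purification and tag removal. The product is a fluorescent protein that binds tet operator DNA. The record states only that the plasmid is for expressing this fusion, and the associated publication concerns chromatin phase separation.

The second T7/lac operator cassette is not empty. The feature table annotates a large fragment of yeast SIR2, an NAD-dependent deacetylase, followed by S-tag sequence and the T7 terminator. The catalogue does not mention this gene, although the cloning sites given for both promoters and the 3,056 bp insert size suggest that both cassettes were counted. The listed species, human, matches none of the annotated coding sequences.
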