Addgene plasmid #157794: pETduet+sfGFP-TetR
Purpose: Expression of sfGFP-TetR fusion protein
Depositing lab: Michael Rosen. Depositing organization: University of Texas Southwestern Medical Center. Publication: Organization of Chromatin by Intrinsic and Regulated Phase Separation. Gibson BA, Doolittle LK, Schneider MWG, Jensen LE, Gamarra N, Henry L, Gerlich DW, Redding S, Rosen MK. Cell. 2019 Oct 3;179(2):470-484.e21. doi: 10.1016/j.cell.2019.08.037. Epub 2019 Sep 19. PubMed 31543265.
Backbone
  Vector backbone: pETduet
  Vector type: Bacterial Expression
Growth in bacteria
  Bacterial resistance: Ampicillin, 100 μg/mL
  Growth temperature: 37°C
  Growth strain: DH5alpha
  Copy number: Low Copy
Gene/Insert
  Gene/Insert name: sfGFP-TetR
  Species: H. sapiens (human)
  Insert size (bp): 3056
  Promoter: T7
  Tag / fusion protein: His6 (N terminal on insert)
  Cloning method: Restriction Enzyme; 5′ cloning site promA(NcoI) promB(NdeI) (not destroyed); 3′ cloning site promA(NotI) promB(XhoI) (not destroyed)
  Sequencing primers: 5′ gtccggcgtagaggatcgagatcg, gtacacggccgcataatcgaaattaatacgactcac; 3′ gtgagtcgtattaatttcgattatgcggccgtgtac, ctgcgctagtagacgagtccatgtgc
Terms and licenses: Academic/Nonprofit Terms; Industry Terms: Not Available to Industry
How to cite: pETduet+sfGFP-TetR was a gift from Michael Rosen (Addgene plasmid # 157794 ; http://n2t.net/addgene:157794 ; RRID:Addgene_157794)
